Addgene plasmid #12682: pET-21a(+)-AroQ
Depositing lab: SeWon Suh. Depositing organization: Seoul National University. Publication: Crystal structure of the type II 3-dehydroquinase from Helicobacter pylori. Lee BI, Kwak JE, Suh SW. Proteins. 2003 Jun 1. 51(4):616-7. 10.1002/prot.10415 PubMed 12784220.
Backbone
  Vector backbone: pET-21a(+)
  Backbone manufacturer: Novagen
  Backbone size w/o insert (bp): 5443
  Vector type: Bacterial Expression
Growth in bacteria
  Bacterial resistance: Ampicillin, 100 μg/mL
  Growth temperature: 37°C
  Growth strain: DH5alpha
  Copy number: Low Copy
Gene/Insert
  Gene/Insert name: type II dehydroquinase (alt name: 3-dehydroquinate dehydratase)
  Species: Helicobacter pylori
  Insert size (bp): 504
  GenBank ID: HP1038
  Entrez Gene: HP1038
  Tag / fusion protein: His (C terminal on backbone)
  Cloning method: Restriction Enzyme; 5′ cloning site NdeI (not destroyed); 3′ cloning site BamHI (not destroyed)
  Sequencing primers: 5′ T7; 3′ T7
Terms and licenses: Academic/Nonprofit Terms; Industry Terms: Not Available to Industry
How to cite: pET-21a(+)-AroQ was a gift from SeWon Suh (Addgene plasmid # 12682 ; http://n2t.net/addgene:12682 ; RRID:Addgene_12682)
