[The description below was written by a language model from this plasmid's Addgene catalogue record and pLannotate feature annotations shown in this document.]
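Description:
pET-21a(+)-AroQ is a bacterial expression plasmid built on the Novagen pET-21a(+) backbone and carrying the Helicobacter pylori aroQ gene (locus HP1038), which encodes type II 3-dehydroquinase (3-dehydroquinate dehydratase), an enzyme that catalyses a trans-dehydration through an enolate intermediate. The roughly 500 bp coding sequence was inserted between the NdeI and BamHI sites, both of which were retained, giving a total plasmid size of 5,911 bp. The plasmid replicates in E. coli from a pBR322-type ColE1 origin accompanied by the rop gene and the bom region. This is consistent with the low copy number in the catalogue record, even though the annotation software labels the origin generically as high copy. Selection is by ampicillin through the β-lactamase gene and its promoter, and an f1 origin allows production of single-stranded DNA. The short tetracycline-resistance fragments, the CAP binding site and the predicted E. coli open reading frame in the feature table appear to be pBR322-derived backbone remnants rather than functional elements.

Expression is driven by a T7 promoter followed by a lac operator and the efficient T7 gene 10 ribosome binding site, with a T7 terminator downstream. The plasmid also encodes lacI, so the repressor keeps transcription off until IPTG or lactose is added, and expression requires a host that supplies T7 RNA polymerase. A backbone-encoded His tag lies downstream of the insert and is recorded as a C-terminal fusion for affinity purification. The annotated "SET1" fragment beyond it is probably an incidental match to vector sequence. The associated publication reports the crystal structure of this enzyme, indicating that the construct was used to produce recombinant protein for structural study.
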