Features (pLannotate 1.2.2; 19 found; start..end, strand, type, name):
     26..73      -  terminator     T7 terminator: transcription terminator for bacteriophage T7 RNA polymerase
     81..130     -  CDS            SET1 (fragment): solubility-enhancement tag derived from T7 phage gene 10B
    140..157     -  CDS            9xHis (fragment): 9xHis affinity tag
    207..707     -  CDS            aroQ: AROQ_HELPY - Experimental evidence at protein level: Swiss-Prot protein existence level 1. Catalyzes a trans-dehydration via an enolate intermediate. From Helicobacter pylori (strain ATCC 700392 / 26695) (Campylobacter pylori).
    715..737     -  RBS            RBS: efficient ribosome binding site from bacteriophage T7 gene 10 (Olins and Rangwala, 1989)
    752..776     -  protein_bind   lac operator: The lac repressor binds to the lac operator to inhibit transcription in E. coli. This inhibition can be relieved by adding lactose or isopropyl-β-D-thiogalactopyranoside (IPTG). lac repressor encoded by lacI
    777..795     -  promoter       T7 promoter: promoter for bacteriophage T7 RNA polymerase
    817..1096    +  CDS            TcR (fragment): tetracycline efflux protein; tet; confers resistance to tetracycline
   1104..1181    +  promoter       lacI promoter: lacI
   1182..2264    +  CDS            lacI: lac repressor; lacI; The lac repressor binds to the lac operator to inhibit transcription in E. coli. This inhibition can be relieved by adding lactose or isopropyl-β-D-thiogalactopyranoside (IPTG).
   2277..2298    +  protein_bind   CAP binding site: CAP binding activates transcription in the presence of cAMP. E. coli catabolite activator protein
   2313..2604    +  CDS            TcR (fragment): tetracycline efflux protein; tet; confers resistance to tetracycline
   2676..3056    -  CDS            YPB1_ECOLX: Protein predicted: Swiss-Prot protein existence level 4. From Escherichia coli.
   3073..3264    +  CDS            rop: Rop protein, which maintains plasmids at low copy number; rop
   3366..3508    +  misc_feature   bom: basis of mobility region from pBR322
   3694..4282    -  rep_origin     ori: high-copy-number ColE1/pMB1/pBR322/pUC origin of replication
   4453..5313    -  CDS            AmpR: β-lactamase; bla; confers resistance to ampicillin, carbenicillin, and related antibiotics
   5314..5418    -  promoter       AmpR promoter: bla
   5445..5900    -  rep_origin     f1 ori (sequence partly withheld): f1 bacteriophage origin of replication; arrow indicates direction of (+) strand synthesis
>Addgene plasmid #12682 | pET-21a(+)-AroQ | depositor full sequence | sequence record 147966 | pET-21a(+)-AroQ sequence 5911 bps
ATCCGGATATAGTTCCTCCTTTCAGCAAAAAACCCCTCAAGACCCGTTTAGAGGCCCCAAGGGGTTATGC
TAGTTATTGCTCAGCGGTGGCAGCAGCCAACTCAGCTTCCTTTCGGGCTTTGTTAGCAGCCGGATCTCAG
TGGTGGTGGTGGTGGTGCTCGAGTGCGGCCGCAAGCTTGTCGACGGAGCTCGAATTCGGATCCTTATTTT
TGATTGTTAATGGGGTTATTAGGGTTGTTTTTTTGGGCTTCTTGGAACGCTTTCATTTCGGCTAAAATAT
TGACCATCGCCATTAAAGCCATGTTGTAGCCAAGCGGGCCAAATCCCATGATCACGCCTCCACAAGCCGC
TCCAGTGTAAGAATTTTTCCTGAATTCCTCTCTGGCTTGAATGTTAGTGAGATGCACTTCAATAACGGGT
TTGCCCGCTAGCATGATCGCATCTGCAATCGCAATAGAAGTGTGCGAAAACGCTCCAGGGTTAATGATGA
TCCCTTCATAATCGCTGCCCACGCTCTCTTGGATTTTATCAATGATTTCGCCCTCAAAATTAGTTTGAAA
AAACTCTAATTCCACATCTAAATTGCCTTGTTTCACGAAAGTTTGCATGATTTCATGGATTTGGTCTAAG
GTTACCATACCATAAAGCCTTGGGTCTCTGTGTCCTAACATGTTTAAATTAGGCCCTTGAATCACTAAAA
TTTTCATATGTATATCTCCTTCTTAAAGTTAAACAAAATTATTTCTAGAGGGGAATTGTTATCCGCTCAC
AATTCCCCTATAGTGAGTCGTATTAATTTCGCGGGATCGAGATCTCGATCCTCTACGCCGGACGCATCGT
GGCCGGCATCACCGGCGCCACAGGTGCGGTTGCTGGCGCCTATATCGCCGACATCACCGATGGGGAAGAT
CGGGCTCGCCACTTCGGGCTCATGAGCGCTTGTTTCGGCGTGGGTATGGTGGCAGGCCCCGTGGCCGGGG
GACTGTTGGGCGCCATCTCCTTGCATGCACCATTCCTTGCGGCGGCGGTGCTCAACGGCCTCAACCTACT
ACTGGGCTGCTTCCTAATGCAGGAGTCGCATAAGGGAGAGCGTCGAGATCCCGGACACCATCGAATGGCG
CAAAACCTTTCGCGGTATGGCATGATAGCGCCCGGAAGAGAGTCAATTCAGGGTGGTGAATGTGAAACCA
GTAACGTTATACGATGTCGCAGAGTATGCCGGTGTCTCTTATCAGACCGTTTCCCGCGTGGTGAACCAGG
CCAGCCACGTTTCTGCGAAAACGCGGGAAAAAGTGGAAGCGGCGATGGCGGAGCTGAATTACATTCCCAA
CCGCGTGGCACAACAACTGGCGGGCAAACAGTCGTTGCTGATTGGCGTTGCCACCTCCAGTCTGGCCCTG
CACGCGCCGTCGCAAATTGTCGCGGCGATTAAATCTCGCGCCGATCAACTGGGTGCCAGCGTGGTGGTGT
CGATGGTAGAACGAAGCGGCGTCGAAGCCTGTAAAGCGGCGGTGCACAATCTTCTCGCGCAACGCGTCAG
TGGGCTGATCATTAACTATCCGCTGGATGACCAGGATGCCATTGCTGTGGAAGCTGCCTGCACTAATGTT
CCGGCGTTATTTCTTGATGTCTCTGACCAGACACCCATCAACAGTATTATTTTCTCCCATGAAGACGGTA
CGCGACTGGGCGTGGAGCATCTGGTCGCATTGGGTCACCAGCAAATCGCGCTGTTAGCGGGCCCATTAAG
TTCTGTCTCGGCGCGTCTGCGTCTGGCTGGCTGGCATAAATATCTCACTCGCAATCAAATTCAGCCGATA
GCGGAACGGGAAGGCGACTGGAGTGCCATGTCCGGTTTTCAACAAACCATGCAAATGCTGAATGAGGGCA
TCGTTCCCACTGCGATGCTGGTTGCCAACGATCAGATGGCGCTGGGCGCAATGCGCGCCATTACCGAGTC
CGGGCTGCGCGTTGGTGCGGATATCTCGGTAGTGGGATACGACGATACCGAAGACAGCTCATGTTATATC
CCGCCGTTAACCACCATCAAACAGGATTTTCGCCTGCTGGGGCAAACCAGCGTGGACCGCTTGCTGCAAC
TCTCTCAGGGCCAGGCGGTGAAGGGCAATCAGCTGTTGCCCGTCTCACTGGTGAAAAGAAAAACCACCCT
GGCGCCCAATACGCAAACCGCCTCTCCCCGCGCGTTGGCCGATTCATTAATGCAGCTGGCACGACAGGTT
TCCCGACTGGAAAGCGGGCAGTGAGCGCAACGCAATTAATGTAAGTTAGCTCACTCATTAGGCACCGGGA
TCTCGACCGATGCCCTTGAGAGCCTTCAACCCAGTCAGCTCCTTCCGGTGGGCGCGGGGCATGACTATCG
TCGCCGCACTTATGACTGTCTTCTTTATCATGCAACTCGTAGGACAGGTGCCGGCAGCGCTCTGGGTCAT
TTTCGGCGAGGACCGCTTTCGCTGGAGCGCGACGATGATCGGCCTGTCGCTTGCGGTATTCGGAATCTTG
CACGCCCTCGCTCAAGCCTTCGTCACTGGTCCCGCCACCAAACGTTTCGGCGAGAAGCAGGCCATTATCG
CCGGCATGGCGGCCCCACGGGTGCGCATGATCGTGCTCCTGTCGTTGAGGACCCGGCTAGGCTGGCGGGG
TTGCCTTACTGGTTAGCAGAATGAATCACCGATACGCGAGCGAACGTGAAGCGACTGCTGCTGCAAAACG
TCTGCGACCTGAGCAACAACATGAATGGTCTTCGGTTTCCGTGTTTCGTAAAGTCTGGAAACGCGGAAGT
CAGCGCCCTGCACCATTATGTTCCGGATCTGCATCGCAGGATGCTGCTGGCTACCCTGTGGAACACCTAC
ATCTGTATTAACGAAGCGCTGGCATTGACCCTGAGTGATTTTTCTCTGGTCCCGCCGCATCCATACCGCC
AGTTGTTTACCCTCACAACGTTCCAGTAACCGGGCATGTTCATCATCAGTAACCCGTATCGTGAGCATCC
TCTCTCGTTTCATCGGTATCATTACCCCCATGAACAGAAATCCCCCTTACACGGAGGCATCAGTGACCAA
ACAGGAAAAAACCGCCCTTAACATGGCCCGCTTTATCAGAAGCCAGACATTAACGCTTCTGGAGAAACTC
AACGAGCTGGACGCGGATGAACAGGCAGACATCTGTGAATCGCTTCACGACCACGCTGATGAGCTTTACC
GCAGCTGCCTCGCGCGTTTCGGTGATGACGGTGAAAACCTCTGACACATGCAGCTCCCGGAGACGGTCAC
AGCTTGTCTGTAAGCGGATGCCGGGAGCAGACAAGCCCGTCAGGGCGCGTCAGCGGGTGTTGGCGGGTGT
CGGGGCGCAGCCATGACCCAGTCACGTAGCGATAGCGGAGTGTATACTGGCTTAACTATGCGGCATCAGA
GCAGATTGTACTGAGAGTGCACCATATATGCGGTGTGAAATACCGCACAGATGCGTAAGGAGAAAATACC
GCATCAGGCGCTCTTCCGCTTCCTCGCTCACTGACTCGCTGCGCTCGGTCGTTCGGCTGCGGCGAGCGGT
ATCAGCTCACTCAAAGGCGGTAATACGGTTATCCACAGAATCAGGGGATAACGCAGGAAAGAACATGTGA
GCAAAAGGCCAGCAAAAGGCCAGGAACCGTAAAAAGGCCGCGTTGCTGGCGTTTTTCCATAGGCTCCGCC
CCCCTGACGAGCATCACAAAAATCGACGCTCAAGTCAGAGGTGGCGAAACCCGACAGGACTATAAAGATA
CCAGGCGTTTCCCCCTGGAAGCTCCCTCGTGCGCTCTCCTGTTCCGACCCTGCCGCTTACCGGATACCTG
TCCGCCTTTCTCCCTTCGGGAAGCGTGGCGCTTTCTCATAGCTCACGCTGTAGGTATCTCAGTTCGGTGT
AGGTCGTTCGCTCCAAGCTGGGCTGTGTGCACGAACCCCCCGTTCAGCCCGACCGCTGCGCCTTATCCGG
TAACTATCGTCTTGAGTCCAACCCGGTAAGACACGACTTATCGCCACTGGCAGCAGCCACTGGTAACAGG
ATTAGCAGAGCGAGGTATGTAGGCGGTGCTACAGAGTTCTTGAAGTGGTGGCCTAACTACGGCTACACTA
GAAGGACAGTATTTGGTATCTGCGCTCTGCTGAAGCCAGTTACCTTCGGAAAAAGAGTTGGTAGCTCTTG
ATCCGGCAAACAAACCACCGCTGGTAGCGGTGGTTTTTTTGTTTGCAAGCAGCAGATTACGCGCAGAAAA
AAAGGATCTCAAGAAGATCCTTTGATCTTTTCTACGGGGTCTGACGCTCAGTGGAACGAAAACTCACGTT
AAGGGATTTTGGTCATGAGATTATCAAAAAGGATCTTCACCTAGATCCTTTTAAATTAAAAATGAAGTTT
TAAATCAATCTAAAGTATATATGAGTAAACTTGGTCTGACAGTTACCAATGCTTAATCAGTGAGGCACCT
ATCTCAGCGATCTGTCTATTTCGTTCATCCATAGTTGCCTGACTCCCCGTCGTGTAGATAACTACGATAC
GGGAGGGCTTACCATCTGGCCCCAGTGCTGCAATGATACCGCGAGACCCACGCTCACCGGCTCCAGATTT
ATCAGCAATAAACCAGCCAGCCGGAAGGGCCGAGCGCAGAAGTGGTCCTGCAACTTTATCCGCCTCCATC
CAGTCTATTAATTGTTGCCGGGAAGCTAGAGTAAGTAGTTCGCCAGTTAATAGTTTGCGCAACGTTGTTG
CCATTGCTGCAGGCATCGTGGTGTCACGCTCGTCGTTTGGTATGGCTTCATTCAGCTCCGGTTCCCAACG
ATCAAGGCGAGTTACATGATCCCCCATGTTGTGCAAAAAAGCGGTTAGCTCCTTCGGTCCTCCGATCGTT
GTCAGAAGTAAGTTGGCCGCAGTGTTATCACTCATGGTTATGGCAGCACTGCATAATTCTCTTACTGTCA
TGCCATCCGTAAGATGCTTTTCTGTGACTGGTGAGTACTCAACCAAGTCATTCTGAGAATAGTGTATGCG
GCGACCGAGTTGCTCTTGCCCGGCGTCAATACGGGATAATACCGCGCCACATAGCAGAACTTTAAAAGTG
CTCATCATTGGAAAACGTTCTTCGGGGCGAAAACTCTCAAGGATCTTACCGCTGTTGAGATCCAGTTCGA
TGTAACCCACTCGTGCACCCAACTGATCTTCAGCATCTTTTACTTTCACCAGCGTTTCTGGGTGAGCAAA
AACAGGAAGGCAAAATGCCGCAAAAAAGGGAATAAGGGCGACACGGAAATGTTGAATACTCATACTCTTC
CTTTTTCAATATTATTGAAGCATTTATCAGGGTTATTGTCTCATGAGCGGATACATATTTGAATGTATTT
AGAAAAATAAACAAATAGGGGTTCCGCGCACATTTCCCCGAAAAGTGCCACCTGAAATTGTAAACGTTAA
TATTTTGTTAAAATTCGCGTTAAATTTTTGTTAAATCAGCTCATTTTTTAACCAATAGGCCGAAATCGGC
AAAATCCCTTATAAATCAAAAGAATAGACCGAGATAGGGT
[37 nt withheld, positions 5571-5607]
AAAGAACGTGGACTCCAACGTCAAAGG
[49 nt withheld, positions 5635-5683]
T
[91 nt withheld, positions 5685-5775]
G
[124 nt withheld, positions 5777-5900]
CCCATTCGCCA
