>Addgene plasmid #12682 | pET-21a(+)-AroQ | addgene partial sequence | sequence record 147965 | pBRrevBam 5'-GGTGATGTCGGCGATATAGG-3'
CGATGCGTCCGGCGTAGAGGATCGAGATCTCGATCCCGCGAAATTAATACGACTCACTATAGGGGAATTG
TGAGCGGATAACAATTCCCCTCTAGAAATAATTTTGTTTAACTTTAAGAAGGAGATATACATATGAAAAT
TTTAGTGATTCAAGGGCCTAATTTAAACATGTTAGGACACAGAGACCCAAGGCTTTATGGTATGGTAACC
TTAGACCAAATCCATGAAATCATGCAAACTTTCGTGAAACAAGGCAATTTAGATGTGGAATTAGAGTTTT
TTCAAACTAATTTTGAGGGCGAAATCATTGATAAAATCCAAGAGAGCGTGGGCAGCGATTATGAAGGGAT
CATCATTAACCCTGGAGCGTTTTCGCACACTTCTATTGCGATTGCAGATGCGATCATGCTAGCGGGCAAA
CCCGTTATTGAAGTGCATCTCACTAACATTCAAGCCAGAGAGGAATTCAGGAAAAATTCTTACACTGGAG
CGGCTTGTGGAGGCGTGATCATGGGATTTGGCCCGCTTGGCTACAACATGGCTTTAATGGCGATGGTCAA
TATTTTAGCCGAAATGAAAGCGTTCCAAGAAGCCCAAA
